Addgene plasmid #1105: piHGpd/p82
Depositing lab: Susan Lindquist. Depositing organization: Whitehead Institute for Biomedical Research. Publication: Identification of SSF1, CNS1, and HCH1 as multicopy suppressors of a Saccharomyces cerevisiae Hsp90 loss-of-function mutation. Nathan DF, Vos MH, Lindquist S. Proc Natl Acad Sci U S A 1999 Feb 16;96(4):1409-14. 10.1073/pnas.96.4.1409 PubMed 9990037.
Backbone
  Vector backbone: pRS303
  Backbone manufacturer: ATCC (#77189)
  Backbone size w/o insert (bp): 4453
  Vector type: Yeast Expression
Growth in bacteria
  Bacterial resistance: Ampicillin, 100 μg/mL
  Growth temperature: 37°C
  Growth strain: DH5alpha
  Copy number: High Copy
Gene/Insert
  Gene/Insert name: HSP82 (alt name: Hsp90)
  Species: S. cerevisiae (budding yeast)
  Insert size (bp): 3800
  Mutation: wild-type HSP82 regulated by the strong constitutive promoter GPD
  GenBank ID: K01387
  Entrez Gene: HSP82 (a.k.a. YPL240C, HSP90)
  Cloning method: Restriction Enzyme; 5′ cloning site ClaI (not destroyed); 3′ cloning site NotI (not destroyed)
  Sequencing primers: 5′ n/a
Terms and licenses: Academic/Nonprofit Terms; Industry Terms: Not Available to Industry
How to cite: piHGpd/p82 was a gift from Susan Lindquist (Addgene plasmid # 1105 ; http://n2t.net/addgene:1105 ; RRID:Addgene_1105)
