[The description below was written by a language model from this plasmid's Addgene catalogue record and the feature table of its GenBank file.]
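Description:
piHGpd/p82 is a yeast expression plasmid built on pRS303, a member of the pRS series of yeast–E. coli shuttle vectors. pRS303 is an integrating vector: it lacks a yeast replication origin or centromere and carries the HIS3 auxotrophic marker, so it is normally maintained in Saccharomyces cerevisiae by recombination into the genome and selection for histidine prototrophy. These backbone properties are general knowledge about pRS303 and are not listed in the record. In bacteria the plasmid is propagated as a high-copy replicon under ampicillin selection.

The payload is an approximately 3.8 kb insert carrying wild-type S. cerevisiae HSP82 (YPL240C), one of the yeast genes encoding the Hsp90 molecular chaperone. It sits between ClaI and NotI sites, both of which were preserved. Expression is driven by the strong constitutive GPD (glyceraldehyde-3-phosphate dehydrogenase) promoter, which uncouples HSP82 from its native regulation and gives steady, high-level production. No epitope tags, reporters or terminator details are recorded. With the 4.45 kb backbone, the whole construct would be roughly 8.2 kb.

The associated work identified multicopy suppressors of an Hsp90 loss-of-function mutation in yeast. This suggests the plasmid serves to provide a stably integrated, constitutively expressed source of wild-type Hsp82, for example as a reference or complementing allele in Hsp90 genetic studies, although the record does not spell out its exact role. The sequence file held for the plasmid is only a 537 bp partial read with no annotated features, so it neither confirms nor adds to the catalogue description of the construct's elements.
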