LOCUS       Exported 537 bp ds-DNA linear SYN 24-JUN-2021
DEFINITION  synthetic linear DNA
ACCESSION   .
VERSION     .
KEYWORDS    piHGpd/p82
SOURCE      synthetic DNA construct
  ORGANISM  synthetic DNA construct
REFERENCE   1 (bases 1 to 537)
  AUTHORS   Nathan DF, Vos MH, Lindquist S
  TITLE     Identification of SSF1, CNS1, and HCH1 as multicopy suppressors of a
            Saccharomyces cerevisiae Hsp90 loss-of-function mutation.
  JOURNAL   Proc Natl Acad Sci U S A 1999 Feb 16;96(4):1409-14.
  PUBMED    9990037
REFERENCE   2 (bases 1 to 537)
  AUTHORS   .
  TITLE     Direct Submission
  JOURNAL   Exported Jun 24, 2021 from SnapGene Server 1.1.58
            http://www.snapgene.com
FEATURES             Location/Qualifiers
     source          1..537
                     /organism="synthetic DNA construct"
                     /mol_type="other DNA"
ORIGIN
        1 ttttttagtt ttaaaacacc aagaacttag tttcgacgga tccgattctt aacatctgtg
       61 acctcctcat ttcttcccgc tgtattaaag ttcaagaaat catacctgat agaaaataga
      121 gtcctataaa caaaagcaca aacaaacacg caaagatatg gctagtgaaa cttttgaatt
      181 tcaagctgaa attactcagt tgatgaattt gatcatcaac accgtctatt ccaacaagga
      241 aattttcttg agaaaactga tatctaatgc ctcggatgcg ttggaaaaaa ttaaatacca
      301 atctttgtct gatccaaagc aattggaaac agaaccagat ctctttatta aaatcactcc
      361 caagccagaa caaaaagttt tggaaatcaa aaattctggt attggtatga ccaaggctga
      421 attgattaat aacttgggta ccattgccaa gtctggtacc aaagccttca tggaagctct
      481 atctgctggt gccgatgtat ccatgattgg tcaattccgt gttggttttt actcttt
//
